>Addgene plasmid #24532 | pCDNA3 T7 BimL (T56D) | depositor partial sequence | sequence record 11331 | Author sequence
AAGCTTATGGCTAGCATGACTGGTGGACAGCAAATGGGTGGATCCGCAAAGCAACCTTCTGATGTAAGTT
CTGAGTGTGACCGAGAAGGTAGACAATTGCAGCCTGCGGAGAGGCCTCCCCAGCTCAGACCTGGGGCCCC
TACCTCCCTACAGACAGAGCCACAAGACAGGAGCCCAGCACCCATGAGTTGTGACAAATCAACACAAGAC
CCAAGTCCTCCTTGCCAGGCCTTCAACCACTATCTCAGTGCAATGGCTTCCATGAGGCAGGCTGAACCTG
CAGATATGCGCCCAGAGATATGGATCGCCCAAGAGTTGCGGCGTATCGGAGACGAGTTTAACGCTTACTA
TGCAAGGAGGGTATTTTTGAATAATTACCAAGCAGCCGAAGACCACCCACGAATGGTTATCTTACGACTG
TTACGTTACATTGTCCGCCTGGTGTGGAGAATGCATTGAGAATTC
