>Addgene plasmid #24532 | pCDNA3 T7 BimL (T56D) | addgene partial sequence | sequence record 30552 | 24532 with CMV-F
GGGCTTTAGCGACTCTCTGGCTACTAGAGAACCCACTGCTTACTGGCTTATCGAAATTAATACGACTCAC
TATAGGGAGACCCAAGCTTATGGCTAGCATGACTGGTGGACAGCAAATGGGTGGATCCGCAAAGCAACCT
TCTGATGTAAGTTCTGAGTGTGACCGAGAAGGTAGACAATTGCAGCCTGCGGAGAGGCCTCCCCAGCTCA
GACCTGGGGCCCCTACCTCCCTACAGACAGAGCCACAAGACAGGAGCCCAGCACCCATGAGTTGTGACAA
ATCAACACAAGACCCAAGTCCTCCTTGCCAGGCCTTCAACCACTATCTCAGTGCAATGGCTTCCATGAGG
CAGGCTGAACCTGCAGATATGCGCCCAGAGATATGGATCGCCCAAGAGTTGCGGCGTATCGGAGACGAGT
TTAACGCTTACTATGCAAGGAGGGTATTTTTGAATAATTACCAAGCAGCCGAAGACCACCCACGAATGGT
TATCTTACGACTGTTACGTTACATTGTCCGCCTGGTGTGGAGAATGCATTGAGAATTCTGCAGATATCCA
TCACACTGGCGGCCGCTCGAGCATGCATCTAGAGGGCCCTATTCTATAGTGTCACCTAAATGCTAGAGCT
CGCTGATCAGCCTCGACTGTGCCTTCTAGTTGCCAGCCATCTGTTGTTTGCCCCTCCCCCGTGCCTTCCT
TGACCCTGGAAGGTGCCACTCCCACTGTCCTTTCCTAATAAAATGAGGAAATTGCATCGCATTGTCTGAG
TAGGTGTCATTCTATTCTGGGGGGTGGGGTGGGGCAGGACAGCAAGGGGGAGGATTGGGAAGACAATAGC
AGGCATGCTGGGGATGCGGTGGGCTCTATGGCTTCTGAGGCGGAAAGAACCAGCTGGGGTTCTAGGGGGT
