[The description below was written by a language model from this plasmid's Addgene catalogue record.]
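Description:
pCDNA3 T7 BimL (T56D) is a mammalian expression plasmid built on the Invitrogen pcDNA3 backbone (about 5.4 kb without insert). It is maintained in E. coli as a high-copy plasmid under ampicillin selection. No feature table is provided, so the regulatory elements are not individually listed. The standard pcDNA3 backbone drives inserts from the CMV immediate-early promoter with a downstream polyadenylation signal, and it carries a neomycin resistance cassette for G418 selection of stable mammalian transfectants. It also has T7 and SP6 promoter sites flanking the polylinker, which matches the sequencing primers listed.

The insert is a roughly 460 bp human cDNA encoding the BimL isoform of BCL2L11 (BCL2-like 11), a pro-apoptotic BH3-only member of the Bcl2 family. It was cloned between HindIII and EcoRI sites, both of which are retained. The protein carries an N-terminal T7 epitope tag, which allows detection or immunoprecipitation with anti-T7 antibodies and should not be confused with the T7 promoter in the backbone. The coding sequence contains a point mutation changing threonine 56 to aspartic acid. An acidic residue at a phosphorylatable position is commonly used to mimic constitutive phosphorylation.

The associated publication concerns JNK phosphorylation of Bim-related proteins and Bax-dependent apoptosis. The construct is therefore suited to transfection experiments that ask how a phosphomimetic change at this site affects BimL's apoptotic activity or its protein interactions, typically alongside wild-type or non-phosphorylatable versions. The record itself does not explicitly state the purpose of the mutation.
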