Addgene plasmid #24532: pCDNA3 T7 BimL (T56D)
Depositing lab: Roger Davis. Depositing organization: University of Massachusetts, Worcester. Publication: JNK phosphorylation of Bim-related members of the Bcl2 family induces Bax-dependent apoptosis. Lei K, Davis RJ. Proc Natl Acad Sci U S A. 2003 Mar 4. 100(5):2432-7. 10.1073/pnas.0438011100 PubMed 12591950.
Backbone
  Vector backbone: pcDNA3
  Backbone manufacturer: invitrogen
  Backbone size w/o insert (bp): 5446
  Vector type: Mammalian Expression
Growth in bacteria
  Bacterial resistance: Ampicillin, 100 μg/mL
  Growth temperature: 37°C
  Growth strain: DH5alpha
  Copy number: High Copy
Gene/Insert
  Gene/Insert name: Bim L(T56D) (alt name: BCL2-like 11)
  Species: H. sapiens (human)
  Insert size (bp): 458
  Mutation: Changed threonine 56 to aspartic acid
  GenBank ID: AF032458
  Entrez Gene: BCL2L11 (a.k.a. BAM, BIM, BOD)
  Tag / fusion protein: T7 (N terminal on insert)
  Cloning method: Restriction Enzyme; 5′ cloning site Hind III (not destroyed); 3′ cloning site EcoRI (not destroyed)
  Sequencing primers: 5′ T7; 3′ SP6
Terms and licenses: Academic/Nonprofit Terms; Industry Terms: Not Available to Industry
How to cite: pCDNA3 T7 BimL (T56D) was a gift from Roger Davis (Addgene plasmid # 24532 ; http://n2t.net/addgene:24532 ; RRID:Addgene_24532)
